Addgene plasmid #183289: CROP_C9_Puro_FGFR1
Purpose: All-in-One CRISPRko system with a guide RNA that targets FGFR1 gene
Depositing lab: Prashant Mali. Depositing organization: University of California, San Diego (UCSD). Publication: Integrated genome and tissue engineering enables screening of cancer vulnerabilities in physiologically relevant perfusable ex vivo cultures. Hu M, Lei XY, Larson JD, McAlonis M, Ford K, McDonald D, Mach K, Rusert JM, Wechsler-Reya RJ, Mali P. Biomaterials. 2022 Jan;280:121276. doi: 10.1016/j.biomaterials.2021.121276. Epub 2021 Dec 2. PubMed 34890975.
Backbone
  Vector backbone: CROPseq
  Vector type: Lentiviral
Growth in bacteria
  Bacterial resistance: Ampicillin, 100 μg/mL
  Growth temperature: 37°C
  Growth strain: NEB Stable
  Copy number: High Copy
Gene/Insert
  Gene/Insert name: FGFR1
  gRNA/shRNA sequence: GATCATCATCTATTGCACAG
  Species: Synthetic
  Cloning method: Gibson Cloning
Terms and licenses: Academic/Nonprofit Terms; Industry Terms: Not Available to Industry
How to cite: CROP_C9_Puro_FGFR1 was a gift from Prashant Mali (Addgene plasmid # 183289 ; http://n2t.net/addgene:183289 ; RRID:Addgene_183289)
