[The description below was written by a language model from this plasmid's Addgene catalogue record and pLannotate feature annotations shown in this document.]
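Description:
CROP_C9_Puro_FGFR1 is an all-in-one lentiviral CRISPR knockout plasmid of about 11.7 kb, built on the CROPseq backbone and carrying a single guide RNA directed against FGFR1. It is propagated in E. coli as a high-copy plasmid through a ColE1/pUC-type origin with ampicillin selection (AmpR). An f1 origin, an SV40 origin and remnants of a lacZα/lac promoter cloning region are also annotated in the backbone. The viral portion follows a third-generation layout. An RSV promoter drives a truncated HIV-1 5' LTR, followed by the Ψ packaging signal with a gag fragment, the Rev response element for Rev-dependent nuclear export of the genomic RNA, and the cPPT/CTS.

The payload has two expression units. An EF-1α core promoter drives Streptococcus pyogenes Cas9, followed by a puromycin N-acetyltransferase coding sequence for selecting transduced mammalian cells, with a WPRE downstream to enhance transcript expression. The element linking Cas9 to PuroR is not annotated in the feature table. The human U6 promoter and the Cas9 gRNA scaffold sit downstream of the WPRE, immediately before the truncated 3' LTR element. This is consistent with the CROPseq design, in which the guide cassette lies within the 3' LTR region, is copied during reverse transcription, and is also included in the polyadenylated Pol II transcript, so the guide can be read out by RNA sequencing. An SV40 poly(A) signal follows the LTR. The guide was inserted by Gibson cloning, and the construct is intended for single-vector FGFR1 disruption. The associated publication concerns screening of cancer vulnerabilities in perfusable ex vivo cultures.
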