Features (pLannotate 1.2.2; 30 found; start..end, strand, type, name):
     32..50      +  promoter       T3 promoter: promoter for bacteriophage T3 RNA polymerase
     78..304     +  promoter       RSV promoter: Rous sarcoma virus enhancer/promoter
    305..485     +  LTR            5' LTR (truncated): truncated 5' long terminal repeat (LTR) from HIV-1
    532..657     +  misc_feature   HIV-1 Ψ: packaging signal of human immunodeficiency virus type 1
    641..1004    +  CDS            HIV-1 gag (fragment): gag protein from human immunodeficiency virus 1; gag
   1150..1383    +  misc_feature   RRE: The Rev response element (RRE) of HIV-1 allows for Rev-dependent mRNA export from the nucleus to the cytoplasm.
   1793..1910    +  misc_feature   cPPT/CTS: central polypurine tract and central termination sequence of HIV-1
   1976..2042    +  CDS            small t antigen (fragment): SV40 (simian virus 40) small t antigen
   2056..2073    +  CDS            small t antigen (fragment): SV40 (simian virus 40) small t antigen
   2099..2310    +  promoter       EF-1α core promoter: core promoter for human elongation factor EF-1α
   2335..6438    +  CDS            Cas9: Cas9 (Csn1) endonuclease from the Streptococcus pyogenes Type II CRISPR/Cas system generates RNA-guided double strand breaks in DNA
   6577..7176    +  CDS            PuroR (fragment): puromycin N-acetyltransferase; pac from Streptomyces; confers resistance to puromycin
   7192..7780    +  misc_feature   WPRE: woodchuck hepatitis virus posttranscriptional regulatory element
   7776..7886    +  CDS            nef (fragment): NEF_HV1LA - Experimental evidence at protein level: Swiss-Prot protein existence level 1. Extracellular Nef protein targets CD4(+) T-lymphocytes for apoptosis by interacting with CXCR4 surface receptors. From Human immunodeficiency virus type 1 group M subtype B (isolate Lai) (HIV-1).
   7906..7932    +  CDS            Rev (fragment): human immunodeficiency virus 1 (HIV-1) Rev protein; rev; enhances nuclear export of unspliced and incompletely spliced viral mRNAs
   7936..8176    +  promoter       U6 promoter: RNA polymerase III promoter for human U6 snRNA
   8206..8281    +  misc_RNA       gRNA scaffold: guide RNA scaffold for the Streptococcus pyogenes CRISPR/Cas9 system
   8334..8514    +  LTR            5' LTR (truncated): truncated 5' long terminal repeat (LTR) from HIV-1
   8592..8713    +  polyA_signal   SV40 poly(A) signal: SV40 polyadenylation signal
   8753..8888    +  rep_origin     SV40 ori: SV40 origin of replication
   8909..8927    -  promoter       T7 promoter: promoter for bacteriophage T7 RNA polymerase
   8935..9090    +  CDS            lacZα (fragment): LacZα fragment of β-galactosidase; lacZ fragment
   9095..9523    +  rep_origin     f1 ori (sequence partly withheld): f1 bacteriophage origin of replication; arrow indicates direction of (+) strand synthesis
   9576..9680    +  promoter       AmpR promoter: bla
   9681..10541   +  CDS            AmpR: β-lactamase; bla; confers resistance to ampicillin, carbenicillin, and related antibiotics
  10712..11300   +  rep_origin     ori: high-copy-number ColE1/pMB1/pBR322/pUC origin of replication
  11483..11575   +  CDS            lacI (fragment): lac repressor; lacI; The lac repressor binds to the lac operator to inhibit transcription in E. coli. This inhibition can be relieved by adding lactose or isopropyl-β-D-thiogalactopyranoside (IPTG).
  11588..11609   +  protein_bind   CAP binding site: CAP binding activates transcription in the presence of cAMP. E. coli catabolite activator protein
  11624..11654   +  promoter       lac promoter: promoter for the E. coli lac operon
  11658..11680   +  protein_bind   lac operator (fragment): The lac repressor binds to the lac operator to inhibit transcription in E. coli. This inhibition can be relieved by adding lactose or isopropyl-β-D-thiogalactopyranoside (IPTG). lac repressor encoded by lacI
>Addgene plasmid #183289 | CROP_C9_Puro_FGFR1 | addgene full sequence | sequence record 362626 | Addgene NGS Result
ACAGCTATGACCATGATTACGCCAAGCGCGCAATTAACCCTCACTAAAGGGAACAAAAGCTGGAGCTGCA
AGCTTAATGTAGTCTTATGCAATACTCTTGTAGTCTTGCAACATGGTAACGATGAGTTAGCAACATGCCT
TACAAGGAGAGAAAAAGCACCGTGCATGCCGATTGGTGGAAGTAAGGTGGTACGATCGTGCCTTATTAGG
AAGGCAACAGACGGGTCTGACATGGATTGGACGAACCACTGAATTGCCGCATTGCAGAGATATTGTATTT
AAGTGCCTAGCTCGATACATAAACGGGTCTCTCTGGTTAGACCAGATCTGAGCCTGGGAGCTCTCTGGCT
AACTAGGGAACCCACTGCTTAAGCCTCAATAAAGCTTGCCTTGAGTGCTTCAAGTAGTGTGTGCCCGTCT
GTTGTGTGACTCTGGTAACTAGAGATCCCTCAGACCCTTTTAGTCAGTGTGGAAAATCTCTAGCAGTGGC
GCCCGAACAGGGACTTGAAAGCGAAAGGGAAACCAGAGGAGCTCTCTCGACGCAGGACTCGGCTTGCTGA
AGCGCGCACGGCAAGAGGCGAGGGGCGGCGACTGGTGAGTACGCCAAAAATTTTGACTAGCGGAGGCTAG
AAGGAGAGAGATGGGTGCGAGAGCGTCAGTATTAAGCGGGGGAGAATTAGATCGCGATGGGAAAAAATTC
GGTTAAGGCCAGGGGGAAAGAAAAAATATAAATTAAAACATATAGTATGGGCAAGCAGGGAGCTAGAACG
ATTCGCAGTTAATCCTGGCCTGTTAGAAACATCAGAAGGCTGTAGACAAATACTGGGACAGCTACAACCA
TCCCTTCAGACAGGATCAGAAGAACTTAGATCATTATATAATACAGTAGCAACCCTCTATTGTGTGCATC
AAAGGATAGAGATAAAAGACACCAAGGAAGCTTTAGACAAGATAGAGGAAGAGCAAAACAAAAGTAAGAC
CACCGCACAGCAAGCGGCCGCTGATCTTCAGACCTGGAGGAGGAGATATGAGGGACAATTGGAGAAGTGA
ATTATATAAATATAAAGTAGTAAAAATTGAACCATTAGGAGTAGCACCCACCAAGGCAAAGAGAAGAGTG
GTGCAGAGAGAAAAAAGAGCAGTGGGAATAGGAGCTTTGTTCCTTGGGTTCTTGGGAGCAGCAGGAAGCA
CTATGGGCGCAGCGTCAATGACGCTGACGGTACAGGCCAGACAATTATTGTCTGGTATAGTGCAGCAGCA
GAACAATTTGCTGAGGGCTATTGAGGCGCAACAGCATCTGTTGCAACTCACAGTCTGGGGCATCAAGCAG
CTCCAGGCAAGAATCCTGGCTGTGGAAAGATACCTAAAGGATCAACAGCTCCTGGGGATTTGGGGTTGCT
CTGGAAAACTCATTTGCACCACTGCTGTGCCTTGGAATGCTAGTTGGAGTAATAAATCTCTGGAACAGAT
TTGGAATCACACGACCTGGATGGAGTGGGACAGAGAAATTAACAATTACACAAGCTTAATACACTCCTTA
ATTGAAGAATCGCAAAACCAGCAAGAAAAGAATGAACAAGAATTATTGGAATTAGATAAATGGGCAAGTT
TGTGGAATTGGTTTAACATAACAAATTGGCTGTGGTATATAAAATTATTCATAATGATAGTAGGAGGCTT
GGTAGGTTTAAGAATAGTTTTTGCTGTACTTTCTATAGTGAATAGAGTTAGGCAGGGATATTCACCATTA
TCGTTTCAGAATCTTGAGACAAATGGCAGTATTCATCCACAATTTTAAAAGAAAAGGGGGGATTGGGGGG
TACAGTGCAGGGGAAAGAATAGTAGACATAATAGCAACAGACATACAAACTAAAGAATTACAAAAACAAA
TTACAAAAATTCAAAATTTTCGGGTTTATTACAGGGACAGCAGAGATCCACTTTGGCGCCGGCTCGAGGG
GGCCCGGGTGCAAAGATGGATAAAGTTTTAAACAGAGAGGAATCTTTGCAGCTAATGGACCTTCTAGGTC
TTGAAAGGAGTGGGAATTGGCTCCGTAGGTCTTGAAAGGAGTGGGAATTGGCTCCGGTGCCCGTCAGTGG
GCAGAGCGCACATCGCCCACAGTCCCCGAGAAGTTGGGGGGAGGGGTCGGCAATTGATCCGGTGCCTAGA
GAAGGTGGCGCGGGGTAAACTGGGAAAGTGATGTCGTGTACTGGCTCCGCCTTTTTCCCGAGGGTGGGGG
AGAACCGTATATAAGTGCAGTAGTCGCCGTGAACGTTCTTTTTCGCAACGGGTTTGCCGCCAGAACACAG
GACCGGTTCTAGAGCGCTGCCACCATGGACAAGAAGTACAGCATCGGCCTGGACATCGGCACCAACTCTG
TGGGCTGGGCCGTGATCACCGACGAGTACAAGGTGCCCAGCAAGAAATTCAAGGTGCTGGGCAACACCGA
CCGGCACAGCATCAAGAAGAACCTGATCGGAGCCCTGCTGTTCGACAGCGGCGAAACAGCCGAGGCCACC
CGGCTGAAGAGAACCGCCAGAAGAAGATACACCAGACGGAAGAACCGGATCTGCTATCTGCAAGAGATCT
TCAGCAACGAGATGGCCAAGGTGGACGACAGCTTCTTCCACAGACTGGAAGAGTCCTTCCTGGTGGAAGA
GGATAAGAAGCACGAGCGGCACCCCATCTTCGGCAACATCGTGGACGAGGTGGCCTACCACGAGAAGTAC
CCCACCATCTACCACCTGAGAAAGAAACTGGTGGACAGCACCGACAAGGCCGACCTGCGGCTGATCTATC
TGGCCCTGGCCCACATGATCAAGTTCCGGGGCCACTTCCTGATCGAGGGCGACCTGAACCCCGACAACAG
CGACGTGGACAAGCTGTTCATCCAGCTGGTGCAGACCTACAACCAGCTGTTCGAGGAAAACCCCATCAAC
GCCAGCGGCGTGGACGCCAAGGCCATCCTGTCTGCCAGACTGAGCAAGAGCAGACGGCTGGAAAATCTGA
TCGCCCAGCTGCCCGGCGAGAAGAAGAATGGCCTGTTCGGAAACCTGATTGCCCTGAGCCTGGGCCTGAC
CCCCAACTTCAAGAGCAACTTCGACCTGGCCGAGGATGCCAAACTGCAGCTGAGCAAGGACACCTACGAC
GACGACCTGGACAACCTGCTGGCCCAGATCGGCGACCAGTACGCCGACCTGTTTCTGGCCGCCAAGAACC
TGTCCGACGCCATCCTGCTGAGCGACATCCTGAGAGTGAACACCGAGATCACCAAGGCCCCCCTGAGCGC
CTCTATGATCAAGAGATACGACGAGCACCACCAGGACCTGACCCTGCTGAAAGCTCTCGTGCGGCAGCAG
CTGCCTGAGAAGTACAAAGAGATTTTCTTCGACCAGAGCAAGAACGGCTACGCCGGCTACATTGACGGCG
GAGCCAGCCAGGAAGAGTTCTACAAGTTCATCAAGCCCATCCTGGAAAAGATGGACGGCACCGAGGAACT
GCTCGTGAAGCTGAACAGAGAGGACCTGCTGCGGAAGCAGCGGACCTTCGACAACGGCAGCATCCCCCAC
CAGATCCACCTGGGAGAGCTGCACGCCATTCTGCGGCGGCAGGAAGATTTTTACCCATTCCTGAAGGACA
ACCGGGAAAAGATCGAGAAGATCCTGACCTTCCGCATCCCCTACTACGTGGGCCCTCTGGCCAGGGGAAA
CAGCAGATTCGCCTGGATGACCAGAAAGAGCGAGGAAACCATCACCCCCTGGAACTTCGAGGAAGTGGTG
GACAAGGGCGCTTCCGCCCAGAGCTTCATCGAGCGGATGACCAACTTCGATAAGAACCTGCCCAACGAGA
AGGTGCTGCCCAAGCACAGCCTGCTGTACGAGTACTTCACCGTGTATAACGAGCTGACCAAAGTGAAATA
CGTGACCGAGGGAATGAGAAAGCCCGCCTTCCTGAGCGGCGAGCAGAAAAAGGCCATCGTGGACCTGCTG
TTCAAGACCAACCGGAAAGTGACCGTGAAGCAGCTGAAAGAGGACTACTTCAAGAAAATCGAGTGCTTCG
ACTCCGTGGAAATCTCCGGCGTGGAAGATCGGTTCAACGCCTCCCTGGGCACATACCACGATCTGCTGAA
AATTATCAAGGACAAGGACTTCCTGGACAATGAGGAAAACGAGGACATTCTGGAAGATATCGTGCTGACC
CTGACACTGTTTGAGGACAGAGAGATGATCGAGGAACGGCTGAAAACCTATGCCCACCTGTTCGACGACA
AAGTGATGAAGCAGCTGAAGCGGCGGAGATACACCGGCTGGGGCAGGCTGAGCCGGAAGCTGATCAACGG
CATCCGGGACAAGCAGTCCGGCAAGACAATCCTGGATTTCCTGAAGTCCGACGGCTTCGCCAACAGAAAC
TTCATGCAGCTGATCCACGACGACAGCCTGACCTTTAAAGAGGACATCCAGAAAGCCCAGGTGTCCGGCC
AGGGCGATAGCCTGCACGAGCACATTGCCAATCTGGCCGGCAGCCCCGCCATTAAGAAGGGCATCCTGCA
GACAGTGAAGGTGGTGGACGAGCTCGTGAAAGTGATGGGCCGGCACAAGCCCGAGAACATCGTGATCGAA
ATGGCCAGAGAGAACCAGACCACCCAGAAGGGACAGAAGAACAGCCGCGAGAGAATGAAGCGGATCGAAG
AGGGCATCAAAGAGCTGGGCAGCCAGATCCTGAAAGAACACCCCGTGGAAAACACCCAGCTGCAGAACGA
GAAGCTGTACCTGTACTACCTGCAGAATGGGCGGGATATGTACGTGGACCAGGAACTGGACATCAACCGG
CTGTCCGACTACGATGTGGACCATATCGTGCCTCAGAGCTTTCTGAAGGACGACTCCATCGACAACAAGG
TGCTGACCAGAAGCGACAAGAACCGGGGCAAGAGCGACAACGTGCCCTCCGAAGAGGTCGTGAAGAAGAT
GAAGAACTACTGGCGGCAGCTGCTGAACGCCAAGCTGATTACCCAGAGAAAGTTCGACAATCTGACCAAG
GCCGAGAGAGGCGGCCTGAGCGAACTGGATAAGGCCGGCTTCATCAAGAGACAGCTGGTGGAAACCCGGC
AGATCACAAAGCACGTGGCACAGATCCTGGACTCCCGGATGAACACTAAGTACGACGAGAATGACAAGCT
GATCCGGGAAGTGAAAGTGATCACCCTGAAGTCCAAGCTGGTGTCCGATTTCCGGAAGGATTTCCAGTTT
TACAAAGTGCGCGAGATCAACAACTACCACCACGCCCACGACGCCTACCTGAACGCCGTCGTGGGAACCG
CCCTGATCAAAAAGTACCCTAAGCTGGAAAGCGAGTTCGTGTACGGCGACTACAAGGTGTACGACGTGCG
GAAGATGATCGCCAAGAGCGAGCAGGAAATCGGCAAGGCTACCGCCAAGTACTTCTTCTACAGCAACATC
ATGAACTTTTTCAAGACCGAGATTACCCTGGCCAACGGCGAGATCCGGAAGCGGCCTCTGATCGAGACAA
ACGGCGAAACCGGGGAGATCGTGTGGGATAAGGGCCGGGATTTTGCCACCGTGCGGAAAGTGCTGAGCAT
GCCCCAAGTGAATATCGTGAAAAAGACCGAGGTGCAGACAGGCGGCTTCAGCAAAGAGTCTATCCTGCCC
AAGAGGAACAGCGATAAGCTGATCGCCAGAAAGAAGGACTGGGACCCTAAGAAGTACGGCGGCTTCGACA
GCCCCACCGTGGCCTATTCTGTGCTGGTGGTGGCCAAAGTGGAAAAGGGCAAGTCCAAGAAACTGAAGAG
TGTGAAAGAGCTGCTGGGGATCACCATCATGGAAAGAAGCAGCTTCGAGAAGAATCCCATCGACTTTCTG
GAAGCCAAGGGCTACAAAGAAGTGAAAAAGGACCTGATCATCAAGCTGCCTAAGTACTCCCTGTTCGAGC
TGGAAAACGGCCGGAAGAGAATGCTGGCCTCTGCCGGCGAACTGCAGAAGGGAAACGAACTGGCCCTGCC
CTCCAAATATGTGAACTTCCTGTACCTGGCCAGCCACTATGAGAAGCTGAAGGGCTCCCCCGAGGATAAT
GAGCAGAAACAGCTGTTTGTGGAACAGCACAAGCACTACCTGGACGAGATCATCGAGCAGATCAGCGAGT
TCTCCAAGAGAGTGATCCTGGCCGACGCTAATCTGGACAAAGTGCTGTCCGCCTACAACAAGCACCGGGA
TAAGCCCATCAGAGAGCAGGCCGAGAATATCATCCACCTGTTTACCCTGACCAATCTGGGAGCCCCTGCC
GCCTTCAAGTACTTTGACACCACCATCGACCGGAAGAGGTACACCAGCACCAAAGAGGTGCTGGACGCCA
CCCTGATCCACCAGAGCATCACCGGCCTGTACGAGACACGGATCGACCTGTCTCAGCTGGGAGGCGACAA
GCGACCTGCCGCCACAAAGAAGGCTGGACAGGCTAAGAAGAAGAAAGATTACAAAGACGATGACGATAAG
GGATCCGGCGCAACAAACTTCTCTCTGCTGAAACAAGCCGGAGATGTCGAAGAGAATCCTGGACCGATGA
CCGAGTACAAGCCCACGGTGCGCCTCGCCACCCGCGACGACGTCCCCAGGGCCGTACGCACCCTCGCCGC
CGCGTTCGCCGACTACCCCGCCACGCGCCACACCGTCGATCCGGACCGCCACATCGAGCGGGTCACCGAG
CTGCAAGAACTCTTCCTCACGCGCGTCGGGCTCGACATCGGCAAGGTGTGGGTCGCGGACGACGGCGCCG
CCGTGGCGGTCTGGACCACGCCGGAGAGCGTCGAAGCGGGGGCGGTGTTCGCCGAGATCGGCCCGCGCAT
GGCCGAGTTGAGCGGTTCCCGGCTGGCCGCGCAGCAACAGATGGAAGGCCTCCTGGCGCCGCACCGGCCC
AAGGAGCCCGCGTGGTTCCTGGCCACCGTCGGAGTCTCGCCCGACCACCAGGGCAAGGGTCTGGGCAGCG
CCGTCGTGCTCCCCGGAGTGGAGGCGGCCGAGCGCGCCGGGGTGCCCGCCTTCCTGGAGACCTCCGCGCC
CCGCAACCTCCCCTTCTACGAGCGGCTCGGCTTCACCGTCACCGCCGACGTCGAGGTGCCCGAAGGACCG
CGCACCTGGTGCATGACCCGCAAGCCCGGTGCCTGAACGCGTTAAGTCGACAATCAACCTCTGGATTACA
AAATTTGTGAAAGATTGACTGGTATTCTTAACTATGTTGCTCCTTTTACGCTATGTGGATACGCTGCTTT
AATGCCTTTGTATCATGCTATTGCTTCCCGTATGGCTTTCATTTTCTCCTCCTTGTATAAATCCTGGTTG
CTGTCTCTTTATGAGGAGTTGTGGCCCGTTGTCAGGCAACGTGGCGTGGTGTGCACTGTGTTTGCTGACG
CAACCCCCACTGGTTGGGGCATTGCCACCACCTGTCAGCTCCTTTCCGGGACTTTCGCTTTCCCCCTCCC
TATTGCCACGGCGGAACTCATCGCCGCCTGCCTTGCCCGCTGCTGGACAGGGGCTCGGCTGTTGGGCACT
GACAATTCCGTGGTGTTGTCGGGGAAATCATCGTCCTTTCCTTGGCTGCTCGCCTGTGTTGCCACCTGGA
TTCTGCGCGGGACGTCCTTCTGCTACGTCCCTTCGGCCCTCAATCCAGCGGACCTTCCTTCCCGCGGCCT
GCTGCCGGCTCTGCGGCCTCTTCCGCGTCTTCGCCTTCGCCCTCAGACGAGTCGGATCTCCCTTTGGGCC
GCCTCCCCGCGTCGACTTTAAGACCAATGACTTACAAGGCAGCTGTAGATCTTAGCCACTTTTTAAAAGA
AAAGGGGGGACTGGAAGGGCTAATTCACTCCCAACGAAGACAAGATTTCACCATTATCGTTTCAGACCCA
CCTCCCAACCCCGAGGGGACCCAGAGAGGGCCTATTTCCCATGATTCCTTCATATTTGCATATACGATAC
AAGGCTGTTAGAGAGATAATTAGAATTAATTTGACTGTAAACACAAAGATATTAGTACAAAATACGTGAC
GTAGAAAGTAATAATTTCTTGGGTAGTTTGCAGTTTTAAAATTATGTTTTAAAATGGACTATCATATGCT
TACCGTAACTTGAAAGTATTTCGATTTCTTGGCTGTATATATCTTGTGGAAAGGACGAAACACCGGATCA
TCATCTATTGCACAGGTTTTAGAGCTAGAAATAGCAAGTTAAAATAAGGCTAGTCCGTTATCAACTTGAA
AAAGTGGCACCGAGTCGGTGCTTTTTTAAGCTTGGCGTAACTAGATCTTGAGACACTGCTTTTTGCTTGT
ACTGGGTCTCTCTGGTTAGACCAGATCTGAGCCTGGGAGCTCTCTGGCTAACTAGGGAACCCACTGCTTA
AGCCTCAATAAAGCTTGCCTTGAGTGCTTCAAGTAGTGTGTGCCCGTCTGTTGTGTGACTCTGGTAACTA
GAGATCCCTCAGACCCTTTTAGTCAGTGTGGAAAATCTCTAGCAGTACGTATAGTAGTTCATGTCATCTT
ATTATTCAGTATTTATAACTTGCAAAGAAATGAATATCAGAGAGTGAGAGGAACTTGTTTATTGCAGCTT
ATAATGGTTACAAATAAAGCAATAGCATCACAAATTTCACAAATAAAGCATTTTTTTCACTGCATTCTAG
TTGTGGTTTGTCCAAACTCATCAATGTATCTTATCATGTCTGGCTCTAGCTATCCCGCCCCTAACTCCGC
CCATCCCGCCCCTAACTCCGCCCAGTTCCGCCCATTCTCCGCCCCATGGCTGACTAATTTTTTTTATTTA
TGCAGAGGCCGAGGCCGCCTCGGCCTCTGAGCTATTCCAGAAGTAGTGAGGAGGCTTTTTTGGAGGCCTA
GGGACGTACCCAATTCGCCCTATAGTGAGTCGTATTACGCGCGCTCACTGGCCGTCGTTTTACAACGTCG
TGACTGGGAAAACCCTGGCGTTACCCAACTTAATCGCCTTGCAGCACATCCCCCTTTCGCCAGCTGGCGT
AATAGCGAAGAGGCCCGCACCGATCGCCCTTCCCAACAGTTGCGCAGCCTGAATGGCGAATGGG
[124 nt withheld, positions 9095-9218]
C
[91 nt withheld, positions 9220-9310]
A
[49 nt withheld, positions 9312-9360]
CCTTTGACGTTGGAGTCCACGTTCTTT
[37 nt withheld, positions 9388-9424]
ACCCTATCTCGGTCTATTCTTTTGATTTATAAGGGATTTTGCCGATTTCGGCCTATTGGTTAAAAAATGA
GCTGATTTAACAAAAATTTAACGCGAATTTTAACAAAATATTAACGCTTACAATTTAGGTGGCACTTTTC
GGGGAAATGTGCGCGGAACCCCTATTTGTTTATTTTTCTAAATACATTCAAATATGTATCCGCTCATGAG
ACAATAACCCTGATAAATGCTTCAATAATATTGAAAAAGGAAGAGTATGAGTATTCAACATTTCCGTGTC
GCCCTTATTCCCTTTTTTGCGGCATTTTGCCTTCCTGTTTTTGCTCACCCAGAAACGCTGGTGAAAGTAA
AAGATGCTGAAGATCAGTTGGGTGCACGAGTGGGTTACATCGAACTGGATCTCAACAGCGGTAAGATCCT
TGAGAGTTTTCGCCCCGAAGAACGTTTTCCAATGATGAGCACTTTTAAAGTTCTGCTATGTGGCGCGGTA
TTATCCCGTATTGACGCCGGGCAAGAGCAACTCGGTCGCCGCATACACTATTCTCAGAATGACTTGGTTG
AGTACTCACCAGTCACAGAAAAGCATCTTACGGATGGCATGACAGTAAGAGAATTATGCAGTGCTGCCAT
AACCATGAGTGATAACACTGCGGCCAACTTACTTCTGACAACGATCGGAGGACCGAAGGAGCTAACCGCT
TTTTTGCACAACATGGGGGATCATGTAACTCGCCTTGATCGTTGGGAACCGGAGCTGAATGAAGCCATAC
CAAACGACGAGCGTGACACCACGATGCCTGTAGCAATGGCAACAACGTTGCGCAAACTATTAACTGGCGA
ACTACTTACTCTAGCTTCCCGGCAACAATTAATAGACTGGATGGAGGCGGATAAAGTTGCAGGACCACTT
CTGCGCTCGGCCCTTCCGGCTGGCTGGTTTATTGCTGATAAATCTGGAGCCGGTGAGCGTGGGTCTCGCG
GTATCATTGCAGCACTGGGGCCAGATGGTAAGCCCTCCCGTATCGTAGTTATCTACACGACGGGGAGTCA
GGCAACTATGGATGAACGAAATAGACAGATCGCTGAGATAGGTGCCTCACTGATTAAGCATTGGTAACTG
TCAGACCAAGTTTACTCATATATACTTTAGATTGATTTAAAACTTCATTTTTAATTTAAAAGGATCTAGG
TGAAGATCCTTTTTGATAATCTCATGACCAAAATCCCTTAACGTGAGTTTTCGTTCCACTGAGCGTCAGA
CCCCGTAGAAAAGATCAAAGGATCTTCTTGAGATCCTTTTTTTCTGCGCGTAATCTGCTGCTTGCAAACA
AAAAAACCACCGCTACCAGCGGTGGTTTGTTTGCCGGATCAAGAGCTACCAACTCTTTTTCCGAAGGTAA
CTGGCTTCAGCAGAGCGCAGATACCAAATACTGTTCTTCTAGTGTAGCCGTAGTTAGGCCACCACTTCAA
GAACTCTGTAGCACCGCCTACATACCTCGCTCTGCTAATCCTGTTACCAGTGGCTGCTGCCAGTGGCGAT
AAGTCGTGTCTTACCGGGTTGGACTCAAGACGATAGTTACCGGATAAGGCGCAGCGGTCGGGCTGAACGG
GGGGTTCGTGCACACAGCCCAGCTTGGAGCGAACGACCTACACCGAACTGAGATACCTACAGCGTGAGCT
ATGAGAAAGCGCCACGCTTCCCGAAGGGAGAAAGGCGGACAGGTATCCGGTAAGCGGCAGGGTCGGAACA
GGAGAGCGCACGAGGGAGCTTCCAGGGGGAAACGCCTGGTATCTTTATAGTCCTGTCGGGTTTCGCCACC
TCTGACTTGAGCGTCGATTTTTGTGATGCTCGTCAGGGGGGCGGAGCCTATGGAAAAACGCCAGCAACGC
GGCCTTTTTACGGTTCCTGGCCTTTTGCTGGCCTTTTGCTCACATGTTCTTTCCTGCGTTATCCCCTGAT
TCTGTGGATAACCGTATTACCGCCTTTGAGTGAGCTGATACCGCTCGCCGCAGCCGAACGACCGAGCGCA
GCGAGTCAGTGAGCGAGGAAGCGGAAGAGCGCCCAATACGCAAACCGCCTCTCCCCGCGCGTTGGCCGAT
TCATTAATGCAGCTGGCACGACAGGTTTCCCGACTGGAAAGCGGGCAGTGAGCGCAACGCAATTAATGTG
AGTTAGCTCACTCATTAGGCACCCCAGGCTTTACACTTTATGCTTCCGGCTCGTATGTTGTGTGGAATTG
TGAGCGGATAACAATTTCACACAGGAA
